Addgene plasmid #25548: KIF2
Purpose: Bacterial expression for structure determination; may not be full ORF
Depositing lab: Cheryl Arrowsmith. Depositing organization: University of Toronto.
Backbone
  Vector backbone: pET28a-LIC
  Backbone manufacturer: SGC
  Backbone size w/o insert (bp): 7328
  Vector type: Bacterial Expression
Growth in bacteria
  Bacterial resistance: Kanamycin, 50 μg/mL
  Growth temperature: 37°C
  Growth strain: DH5alpha
  Copy number: Low Copy
Gene/Insert
  Gene/Insert name: KIF2 (alt names: PDB:2GRY; kinesin heavy chain member 2; HK2, KIF2)
  Species: H. sapiens (human)
  Insert size (bp): 1203
  Entrez Gene: KIF2A (a.k.a. CDCBM3, HK2, KIF2)
  Tag / fusion protein: His (N terminal on insert)
  Cloning method: Restriction Enzyme
  Sequencing primers: 5′ T7; 3′ T7-term
Terms and licenses: Academic/Nonprofit Terms; Industry Terms: Not Available to Industry
Depositor comments: PDB: 2GRY http://www.thesgc.org/structures/2GRY/
How to cite: KIF2 was a gift from Cheryl Arrowsmith (Addgene plasmid # 25548 ; http://n2t.net/addgene:25548 ; RRID:Addgene_25548)
