[The description below was written by a language model from this plasmid's Addgene catalogue record.]
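Description:
KIF2 is a bacterial expression plasmid built on the pET28a-LIC backbone, a ligation-independent-cloning derivative of pET28a produced by a structural genomics consortium. It carries a human KIF2A (kinesin heavy chain member 2, also known as HK2 or KIF2) coding fragment of about 1.2 kb. The record notes that the insert may not represent the full open reading frame, which is typical of constructs trimmed to a crystallisable domain. The plasmid is maintained in E. coli under kanamycin selection and is listed as low copy. The backbone without insert is recorded as roughly 7.3 kb, and the cloning method is given as restriction enzyme based.

The insert is fused to an N-terminal His tag, which allows the recombinant protein to be purified by immobilised metal affinity chromatography. The promoter is not named explicitly, and no feature table is provided. However, the listed sequencing primers (T7 forward and T7 terminator) match the standard pET arrangement, in which the coding sequence sits between a T7 promoter and a T7 terminator. Expression from such a cassette requires a host that supplies T7 RNA polymerase, whereas the DH5alpha strain listed here serves for propagation only.

The stated purpose is bacterial production of the KIF2A fragment for structure determination, and the depositor links the construct to a deposited Protein Data Bank structure. It therefore suits work that needs purified recombinant KIF2A protein for crystallography or related biochemical and biophysical studies.
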