>Addgene plasmid #25548 | KIF2 | depositor partial sequence | sequence record 11952 | Author sequence
TCACGTAGAAAATCTAATTGTGTGAAAGAAGTAGAAAAACTGCAAGAAAAACGAGAGAAAAGGAGATTGC
AACAGCAAGAACTTAGAGAAAAAAGAGCCCAGGACGTTGATGCTACAAACCCAAATTATGAAATTATGTG
TATGATCAGAGACTTTAGAGGAAGTTTGGATTATAGACCATTAACAACAGCAGATCCTATTGATGAACAT
AGGATATGTGTGTGTGTAAGAAAACGACCACTCAATAAAAAAGAAACTCAAATGAAAGATCTTGATGTAA
TCACAATTCCTAGTAAAGATGTTGTGATGGTACATGAACCAAAACAAAAAGTAGATTTAACAAGGTACCT
AGAAAACCAAACATTTCGTTTTGATTATGCCTTTGATGACTCAGCTCCTAATGAAATGGTTTACAGGTTT
ACTGCTAGACCACTAGTGGAAACTATATTTGAAAGGGGAATGGCTACATGCTTTGCTTATGGGCAGACTG
GAAGTGGAAAAACTCATACTATGGGTGGTGACTTTTCAGGAAAGAACCAAGATTGTTCTAAAGGAATTTA
TGCATTAGCAGCTCGAGATGTCTTTTTAATGCTAAAGAAGCCAAACTATAAGAAGCTAGAACTTCAAGTA
TATGCAACCTTCTTTGAAATTTATAGTGGAAAGGTGTTTGACTTGCTAAACAGGAAAACAAAATTAAGAG
TTCTAGAAGATGGAAAACAGCAGGTTCAAGTGGTGGGATTACAGGAACGGGAGGTCAAATGTGTTGAAGA
TGTACTGAAACTCATTGACATAGGCAACAGTTGCAGAACATCCGGTCAAACATCTGCAAATGCACATTCA
TCTCGGAGCCATGCAGTGTTTCAGATTATTCTTAGAAGGAAAGGAAAACTACATGGCAAATTTTCTCTCA
TTGATTTGGCTGGAAATGAAAGAGGAGCTGATACTTCCAGTGCGGACAGGCAAACTAGGCTTGAAGGTGC
TGAAATTAATAAAAGCCTTTTAGCACTCAAGGAGTGCATCAGAGCCTTAGGTAGAAATAAACCTCATACT
CCTTTCCGTGCAAGTAAACTCACTCAGGTGTTAAGAGATTCTTTCATAGGTGAAAACTCTCGTACCTGCA
TGATTGCCACAATCTCTCCAGGAATGGCATCCTGTGAAAATACTCTTAATACATTAAGATATGCAAATAG
GGTCAAAGAATTG
