>Addgene plasmid #25548 | KIF2 | addgene partial sequence | sequence record 31531 | 25548 with T7
TTCCCTCTGAAATATTTTGTTTACTTTAAGAAGGAGATATACCATGGGCAGCAGCCATCATCATCATCAT
CACAGCAGCGGCCTGGTTCCGCGTGGTAGTTCACGTAGAAAATCTAATTGTGTGAAAGAAGTAGAAAAAC
TGCAAGAAAAACGAGAGAAAAGGAGATTGCAACAGCAAGAACTTAGAGAAAAAAGAGCCCAGGACGTTGA
TGCTACAAACCCAAATTATGAAATTATGTGTATGATCAGAGACTTTAGAGGAAGTTTGGATTATAGACCA
TTAACAACAGCAGATCCTATTGATGAACATAGGATATGTGTGTGTGTAAGAAAACGACCACTCAATAAAA
AAGAAACTCAAATGAAAGATCTTGATGTAATCACAATTCCTAGTAAAGATGTTGTGATGGTACATGAACC
AAAACAAAAAGTAGATTTAACAAGGTACCTAGAAAACCAAACATTTCGTTTTGATTATGCCTTTGATGAC
TCAGCTCCTAATGAAATGGTTTACAGGTTTACTGCTAGACCACTAGTGGAAACTATATTTGAAAGGGGAA
TGGCTACATGCTTTGCTTATGGGCAGACTGGAAGTGGAAAAACTCATACTATGGGTGGTGACTTTTCAGG
AAAGAACCAAGATTGTTCTAAAGGAATTTATGCATTAGCAGCTCGAGATGTCTTTTTAATGCTAAAGAAG
CCAAACTATAAGAAGCTAGAACTTCAAGTATATGCAACCTTCTTTGAAATTTATAGTGGAAAGGTGTTTG
ACTTGCTAAACAGGAAAACAAAATTAAGAGTTCTAGAAGATGGAAAACAGCAGGTTCAAGTGGTGGGATT
ACAGGGAACGGGAGGTCAAATGTGTTGAAGATGTACTG
